>Addgene plasmid #112173 | pAAV.GFAP.iGABASnFR.F102G | addgene full sequence | sequence record 213913 | Addgene NGS Result
CTCGCTGCGCTCGGTCGTTCGGCTGCGGCGAGCGGTATCAGCTCACTCAAAGGCGGTAATACGGTTATCC
ACAGAATCAGGGGATAACGCAGGAAAGAACATGTGAGMAGTGTAAAGCCTGGGGTGCCTAATGAGTGAGC
TAACTCACATTAATTGCGTTGCGCTCACTGCCCGCTTTCCAGTCGGGAAACCTGTCGTGCCAGCTGCATT
AATCATTACTACAAGGAACCCCTAGTGATGGAGTTGGCCACTCCCTCTCTGCGCGCTCGCTCGCTCACTG
ACTCGCTGCGCTCGGTCGTTCGGCTGCGGCGAGCGGTATCAGCTCACTCAAAGGCGGTAATACGGTTATC
CACAGAATCAGGGGATAACGCAGGAAAGAACATGTGAGCAAAAGGCCAGCAAAAGGCCAGGAACCGTAAA
AAGGCCGCGTTGCTGGCGTTTTTCCATAGGCTCCGCCCCCCTGACGAGCATCACAAAAATCGACGCTCAA
GTCAGAGGTGGCGAAACCCGACAGGACTATAAAGATACCAGGCGTTTCCCCCTGGAAGCTCCCTCGTGCG
CTCTCCTGTTCCGACCCTGCCGCTTACCGGATACCTGTCCGCCTTTCTCCCTTCGGGAAGCGTGGCGCTT
TCTCATAGCTCACGCTGTAGGTATCTCAGTTCGGTGTAGGTCGTTCGCTCCAAGCTGGGCTGTGTGCACG
AACCCCCCGTTCAGCCCGACCGCTGCGCCTTATCCGGTAACTATCGTCTTGAGTCCAACCCGGTAAGACA
CGACTTATCGCCACTGGCAGCAGCCACTGGTAACAGGATTAGCAGAGCGAGGTATGTAGGCGGTGCTACA
GAGTTCTTGAAGTGGTGGCCTAACTACGGCTACACTAGAAGAACAGTATTTGGTATCTGCGCTCTGCTGA
AGCCAGTTACCTTCGGAAAAAGAGTTGGTAGCTCTTGATCCGGCAAACAAACCACCGCTGGTAGCGGTGG
TTTTTTTGTTTGCAAGCAGCAGATTACGCGCAGAAAAAAAGGATCTCAAGAAGATCCTTTGATCTTTTCT
ACGGGGTCTGACGCTCAGTGGAACGAAAACTCACGTTAAGGGATTTTGGTCATGAGATTATCAAAAAGGA
TCTTCACCTAGATCCTTTTAAATTAAAAATGAAGTTTTAAATCAATCTAAAGTATATATGAGTAAACTTG
GTCTGACAGTTACCAATGCTTAATCAGTGAGGCACCTATCTCAGCGATCTGTCTATTTCGTTCATCCATA
GTTGCCTGACTCCCCGTCGTGTAGATAACTACGATACGGGAGGGCTTACCATCTGGCCCCAGTGCTGCAA
TGATACCGCGAGACCCACGCTCACCGGCTCCAGATTTATCAGCAATAAACCAGCCAGCCGGAAGGGCCGA
GCGCAGAAGTGGTCCTGCAACTTTATCCGCCTCCATCCAGTCTATTAATTGTTGCCGGGAAGCTAGAGTA
AGTAGTTCGCCAGTTAATAGTTTGCGCAACGTTGTTGCCATTGCTACAGGCATCGTGGTGTCACGCTCGT
CGTTTGGTATGGCTTCATTCAGCTCCGGTTCCCAACGATCAAGGCGAGTTACATGATCCCCCATGTTGTG
CAAAAAAGCGGTTAGCTCCTTCGGTCCTCCGATCGTTGTCAGAAGTAAGTTGGCCGCAGTGTTATCACTC
ATGGTTATGGCAGCACTGCATAATTCTCTTACTGTCATGCCATCCGTAAGATGCTTTTCTGTGACTGGTG
AGTACTCAACCAAGTCATTCTGAGAATAGTGTATGCGGCGACCGAGTTGCTCTTGCCCGGCGTCAATACG
GGATAATACCGCGCCACATAGCAGAACTTTAAAAGTGCTCATCATTGGAAAACGTTCTTCGGGGCGAAAA
CTCTCAAGGATCTTACCGCTGTTGAGATCCAGTTCGATGTAACCCACTCGTGCACCCAACTGATCTTCAG
CATCTTTTACTTTCACCAGCGTTTCTGGGTGAGCAAAAACAGGAAGGCAAAATGCCGCAAAAAAGGGAAT
AAGGGCGACACGGAAATGTTGAATACTCATACTCTTCCTTTTTCAATATTATTGAAGCATTTATCAGGGT
TATTGTCTCATGAGCGGATACATATTTGAATGTATTTAGAAAAATAAACAAATAGGGGTTCCGCGCACAT
TTCCCCGAAAAGTGCCACCTAAATTGTAAGCGTTAATATTTTGTTAAAATTCGCGTTAAATTTTTGTTAA
ATCAGCTCATTTTTTAACCAATAGGCCGAAATCGGCAAAATCCCTTATAAATCAAAAGAATAGACCGAGA
TAGGGT
[37 nt withheld, positions 2317-2353]
AAAGAACGTGGACTCCAACGTCAAAGG
[49 nt withheld, positions 2381-2429]
T
[91 nt withheld, positions 2431-2521]
G
[124 nt withheld, positions 2523-2646]
CCCATTCGCCATTCAGGCTGCGCAACTGTTGGGAAGGGCGATCGGTGCGGGCCTCTTCGCTATTACGCCA
GCTGCGCGCTCGCTCGCTCACTGAGGCCGCCAGGGCGA
[72 nt withheld, positions 2755-2826]
CCCATTCGCCATTCAGGCTGCGCAACTGTTGGGAAGGGCGATCGGTGCGGGCCTCTTCGCTATTACGCCA
GCTGCGCGCTCGCTCGCTCACTGAGGCCGCCCGGGCAAAGCCCGGGCGTCGGGCGACCTTTGGTCGCCCG
GCCTCAGTGAGCGAGCGAGCGCGCAGAGAGGGAGTGGCCAACTCCATCACTAGGGGTTCCTTGTAGTTAA
TGATTAACCCGCCATGCTACTTATCTACGTAGCCATGCTCTAGGAAGATCCAACATATCCTGGTGTGGAG
TAGGGGACGCTGCTCTGACAGAGGCTCGGGGGCCTGAGCTGGCTCTGTGAGCTGGGGAGGAGGCAGACAG
CCAGGCCTTTGTCTGCAAGCAGACCTGGCAGCATTGGGCTGGCCGCCCCCCAGGGCCTCCTCTTCATGCC
CAGTGAATGACTCACCTTGGCACAGACACAATGTTCGGGGTGGGCACAGTGCCTGCTTCCCGCCGCACCC
CAGCCCCCCTCAAATGCCTTCCGAGAAGCCCATTGAGCAGGGGGCTTGCATTGCACCCCAGCCTGACAGC
CTGGCATCTTGGGATAAAAGCAGCACAGCCCCCTAGGGGCTGCCCTTGCTGTGTGGCGCCACCGGCGGTG
GAGAACAAGGCTCTATTCAGCCTGTGCCCAGGAAAGGGGATCAGGGGATGCCCAGGCATGGACAGTGGGT
GGCAGGGGGGGAGAGGAGGGCTGTCTGCTTCCCAGAAGTCCAAGGACACAAATGGGTGAGGGGAGAGCTC
TCCCCATAGCTGGGCTGCGGCCCAACCCCACCCCCTCAGGCTATGCCAGGGGGTGTTGCCAGGGGCACCC
GGGCATCGCCAGTCTAGCCCACTCCTTCATAAAGCCCTCGCATCCCAGGAGCGAGCAGAGCCAGAGCAGG
TTGGAGAGGAGACGCATCACCTCCGCTGCTCGCGGGGATCCCGCCACCATGGAGACAGACACACTCCTGC
TATGGGTACTGCTGCTCTGGGTTCCAGGTTCCACTGGTGACAGATCTGAAAGCATCAATTTCGTGAGCTG
GGGCGGTAGCACCCAGGATGCGCAGAAGCAGGCCTGGGCCGACCCGTTCAGCAAGGCCAGCGGCATTACC
GTGGTCCAGGATGGGCCCACCGACTACGGCAAACTCAAGGCCATGGTCGAAAGCGGCAACGTGCAGTGGG
ACGTGGTGGATGTAGAGGCCGACTTCGCCTTGCGCGCCGCCGCCGAAGGCCTGCTCGAACCCCTGGATTT
CTCGGTGATCCAGCGCGACAAGATCGACCCGCGCTTCGTCTCCGACCATGGCGTGGGCTCGTTCCTGGGT
TCTTTCGTGCTCGGCTACAACGAAGGCAAGCTCGGAGCCAGCAAGCCCCAGGACTGGACCGCGCTGTTCG
ACACCAAGACCTACCCCGGCAAACGCGCCCTCTACAAATGGCCGAGCCCTGGCGTGCTCGAACTGGCCCT
GCTCGCCGACGGCGTACCGGCCGACAAGCTCTACCCGCTGGACCTGGACCGCGCCTTCAAGAAACTCGAC
ACCATCAAGAAAGACATCGTCTGGTGGGGCGGCGGTGCACAGTCGCAGCAGCTGCTGGCCTCCGGCGAAG
TCAGCATGGGCCAGTTCTGGAACGGTCGCATCCACGCCCTGCAAGAAGACGGCGCGCCAGTGGGCGTGAG
CTGGAAGCAGAACCTGGTGATGGCCGACATCCTCGTCGTGCCTAAAGGCACGAAGAACAAAGCCGCCGCG
ATGAAGTTCCTGGCCAGTGCCAGCAGCGCCAAAGGCCAGGACGACTTTTCCGCCCTGACCGCCTATGCTC
CAGTGAACATCGACAGTGTGCAGCGCCTCGACCTTGCGCAGGTCCGGATCACCGCCGACAAGCAGAAGAA
CGGCATCATGGCGAACTTCAAGATCCGCCACAACGTGGAGGACGGCAGCGTGCAGCTCGCCGACCACTAC
CAGCAGAACACCCCCATCGGCGACGGCCCCGTGCTGCTGCCCGACAACCACTACCTGAGCACCCAGTCCG
TGCTGAGCAAAGACCCCAACGAGAAGCGCGATCACATGGTCCTGCTGGAGTTCGTGACCGCCGCCGGGAT
CACTCTCGGCATGGACGAGCTGTACAAGGGCGGTACCGGAGGGAGCATGAGCAAGGGCGAGGAGCTGTTC
ACCGGGGTGGTGCCCATCCTGGTCGAGCTGGACGGCGACGTAAACGGCCACAAGTTCAGCGTGCGCGGCG
AGGGCGAGGGCGATGCCACCAACGGCAAGCTGACCCTGAAGTTCATCTGCACCACCGGCAAGCTGCCCGT
GCCCTGGCCCACCCTCGTGACCACCCTGACCTACGGCGTGCAGTGCTTCAGCCGCTACCCCGACCACATG
AAGCAGCACGACTTCTTCAAGTCCGCCATGCCCGAAGGCTACGTCCAGGAGCGCACCATCAGCTTCAAGG
ACGACGGCACCTACAAGACCCGCGCCGAGGTGAAGTTCGAGGGCGACACCCTGGTGAACCGCATCGAGCT
GAAGGGCATCGACTTCAAGGAGGACGGCAACATCCTGGGGCACAAGCTGGAGTACAACTGGAACGCCAAC
CTGGCACCGAACCTGCCGACCGCCTACGTCAAGGATCAGATCACCCTCGATTTCGCCTACTGGGCCAAGA
ACGGTCCGGCCATTGCGACACGGTGGAATGAATGGCTAGTCAAACTGCAGGTCGACGAACAAAAACTCAT
CTCAGAAGAGGATCTGAATGCTGTGGGCCAGGACACGCAGGAGGTCATCGTGGTGCCACACTCCTTGCCC
TTTAAGGTGGTGGTGATCTCAGCCATCCTGGCCCTGGTGGTGCTCACCATCATCTCCCTTATCATCCTCA
TCATGCTTTGGCAGAAGAAGCCACGTTAGAAGCTTATCGATAATCAACCTCTGGATTACAAAATTTGTGA
AAGATTGACTGGTATTCTTAACTATGTTGCTCCTTTTACGCTATGTGGATACGCTGCTTTAATGCCTTTG
TATCATGCTATTGCTTCCCGTATGGCTTTCATTTTCTCCTCCTTGTATAAATCCTGGTTGCTGTCTCTTT
ATGAGGAGTTGTGGCCCGTTGTCAGGCAACGTGGCGTGGTGTGCACTGTGTTTGCTGACGCAACCCCCAC
TGGTTGGGGCATTGCCACCACCTGTCAGCTCCTTTCCGGGACTTTCGCTTTCCCCCTCCCTATTGCCACG
GCGGAACTCATCGCCGCCTGCCTTGCCCGCTGCTGGACAGGGGCTCGGCTGTTGGGCACTGACAATTCCG
TGGTGTTGTCGGGGAAATCATCGTCCTTTCCTTGGCTGCTCGCCTGTGTTGCCACCTGGATTCTGCGCGG
GACGTCCTTCTGCTACGTCCCTTCGGCCCTCAATCCAGCGGACCTTCCTTCCCGCGGCCTGCTGCCGGCT
CTGCGGCCTCTTCCGCGTCTTCGCCTTCGCCCTCAGACGAGTCGGATCTCCCTTTGGGCCGCCTCCCCGC
ATCGATACCGTCGACCTCGACCCGGGCGGCCGCTTCGAGCAGACATGATAAGATACATTGATGAGTTTGG
ACAAACCACAACTAGAATGCAGTGAAAAAAATGCTTTATTTGTGAAATTTGTGATGCTATTGCTTTATTT
GTAACCATTATAAGCTGCAATAAACAAGTTAACAACAACAATTGCATTCATTTTATGTTTCAGGTTCAGG
GGGAGATGTGGGAGGTTTTTTAAAGCAAGTAAAACCTCTACAAATGTGGTAAAATCGATAAGGATCTTCC
TAGAGCATGGCTACGTAGATAAGTAGCATGGCGGGTTAATCATTAACTACAAGGAACCCCTAGTGATGGA
GTTGGCCACTCCCTCTCTGCGCGCTCGCTCGCTCACTGA
Features (pLannotate 1.2.2; 20 found; start..end, strand, type, name):
    131..152     -  protein_bind   CAP binding site: CAP binding activates transcription in the presence of cAMP. E. coli catabolite activator protein
    165..213     -  CDS            lacI (fragment): lac repressor; lacI; The lac repressor binds to the lac operator to inhibit transcription in E. coli. This inhibition can be relieved by adding lactose or isopropyl-β-D-thiogalactopyranoside (IPTG).
    224..281     +  repeat_region  AAV2 ITR (fragment): inverted terminal repeat of adeno-associated virus serotype 2 inverted
    441..1029    -  rep_origin     ori: high-copy-number ColE1/pMB1/pBR322/pUC origin of replication
   1200..2060    -  CDS            AmpR: β-lactamase; bla; confers resistance to ampicillin, carbenicillin, and related antibiotics
   2061..2165    -  promoter       AmpR promoter: bla
   2218..2646    -  rep_origin     f1 ori (sequence partly withheld): f1 bacteriophage origin of replication; arrow indicates direction of (+) strand synthesis
   2651..2720    -  CDS            lacZα (fragment): LacZα fragment of β-galactosidase; lacZ fragment
   2718..2745    +  repeat_region  AAV2 ITR (fragment): inverted terminal repeat of adeno-associated virus serotype 2 inverted
   2748..2826    -  rep_origin     f1 ori (fragment) (sequence partly withheld): f1 bacteriophage origin of replication; arrow indicates direction of (+) strand synthesis
   2831..2900    -  CDS            lacZα (fragment): LacZα fragment of β-galactosidase; lacZ fragment
   2895..3027    -  repeat_region  AAV2 ITR (fragment): inverted terminal repeat of adeno-associated virus serotype 2 inverted
   3785..3847    +  sig_peptide    Igκ leader: leader sequence from mouse immunoglobulin κ light chain
   4679..5404    +  CDS            cEGFP: cEGFP is a basic (constitutively fluorescent) green fluorescent protein published in 2008, derived from Aequorea victoria.
   5576..5722    +  CDS            PDGFRβ TM domain: transmembrane domain from platelet derived growth factor receptor beta
   5738..6326    +  misc_feature   WPRE: woodchuck hepatitis virus posttranscriptional regulatory element
   6327..6346    +  misc_feature   MCS (fragment): pBluescript multiple cloning site
   6375..6496    -  polyA_signal   SV40 poly(A) signal: SV40 polyadenylation signal
   6519..6587    -  CDS            large T antigen (fragment): large T antigen from SV40 (simian virus 40)
   6658..6715    +  repeat_region  AAV2 ITR (fragment): inverted terminal repeat of adeno-associated virus serotype 2 inverted
