[The description below was written by a language model from this plasmid's Addgene catalogue record and pLannotate feature annotations shown in this document.]
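Description:
pAAV.GFAP.iGABASnFR.F102G is an adeno-associated virus transfer plasmid (pAAV.GFAP backbone) carrying a genetically encoded fluorescent GABA sensor under the GFAP promoter, which is generally used to direct expression to astrocytes and other glia. It is propagated in E. coli as a high-copy plasmid through a ColE1/pUC-type origin and selected with ampicillin via the β-lactamase gene. An f1 phage origin and remnants of lacZα, lacI and a pBluescript multiple cloning site are leftovers of the cloning vector. The annotation detects AAV2 inverted terminal repeat sequences only as several fragments, including a short additional fragment in the backbone near duplicated f1 ori and lacZα pieces. The ITRs are the elements that allow the intervening cassette to be replicated and packaged into AAV particles, and their repetitive structure fits the recorded use of a recombination-deficient growth strain.

The GFAP promoter is named in the catalogue but not annotated in the feature table; it presumably lies in the unannotated stretch between the upstream ITR and the start of the coding region. The sensor open reading frame begins with a mouse Igκ leader for secretion and ends with the PDGFRβ transmembrane domain, an arrangement that displays the sensor on the outer face of the plasma membrane so that it reports extracellular GABA. In between, a GFP-derived segment (annotated as cEGFP) is flanked by unannotated sequence that would correspond to the GABA-binding portion of the sensor, though the record does not identify its origin. This variant carries the F102G substitution, whose functional effect is not stated in the record. A WPRE follows the coding sequence to boost transcript stability and expression, and an SV40 polyadenylation signal lies downstream of it. The construct is intended for producing AAV for imaging of GABA signals, including in vivo.
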