Addgene plasmid #112173: pAAV.GFAP.iGABASnFR.F102G
Purpose: GABA Sensor
Depositing lab: Loren Looger. Depositing organization: HHMI, Janelia Research Campus. Publication: A genetically encoded fluorescent sensor for in vivo imaging of GABA. Marvin JS, Shimoda Y, Magloire V, Leite M, Kawashima T, Jensen TP, Kolb I, Knott EL, Novak O, Podgorski K, Leidenheimer NJ, Rusakov DA, Ahrens MB, Kullmann DM, Looger LL. Nat Methods. 2019 Aug;16(8):763-770. doi: 10.1038/s41592-019-0471-2. Epub 2019 Jul 15. PubMed 31308547.
Backbone
  Vector backbone: pAAV.GFAP
  Vector type: AAV
Growth in bacteria
  Bacterial resistance: Ampicillin, 100 μg/mL
  Growth temperature: 37°C
  Growth strain: NEB Stable
  Copy number: High Copy
Gene/Insert
  Gene/Insert name: iGABASnFR.F102G
  Mutation: F102G
  Promoter: GFAP
  Cloning method: Restriction Enzyme; 5′ cloning site Unknown (unknown if destroyed); 3′ cloning site Unknown (unknown if destroyed)
Terms and licenses: Academic/Nonprofit Terms; Industry Terms: Not Available to Industry
Depositor comments: Please visit https://www.biorxiv.org/content/early/2018/05/14/322578 for bioRxiv preprint.
How to cite: pAAV.GFAP.iGABASnFR.F102G was a gift from Loren Looger (Addgene plasmid # 112173 ; http://n2t.net/addgene:112173 ; RRID:Addgene_112173)
